Addgene plasmid #204191: pLenti-tetON-NKX2-1-R162del-EF1a-TagRFP-2A-tet3G
Purpose: Doxycycline inducible lentiviral vector for human NKX2-1 (R162del) overexpression
Depositing lab: Emma Rawlins. Depositing organization: Gurdon Institute. Publication: Organoid modeling of human fetal lung alveolar development reveals mechanisms of cell fate patterning and neonatal respiratory disease. Lim K, Donovan APA, Tang W, Sun D, He P, Pett JP, Teichmann SA, Marioni JC, Meyer KB, Brand AH, Rawlins EL. Cell Stem Cell. 2023 Jan 5;30(1):20-37.e9. doi: 10.1016/j.stem.2022.11.013. Epub 2022 Dec 8. PubMed 36493780.
Backbone
  Vector backbone: pHAGE
  Backbone size w/o insert (bp): 8676
  Total vector size (bp): 9789
  Vector type: Mammalian Expression, Lentiviral
Growth in bacteria
  Bacterial resistance: Ampicillin, 100 μg/mL
  Growth temperature: 37°C
  Growth strain: NEB Stable
  Copy number: High Copy
Gene/Insert
  Gene/Insert name: NKX2-1 (alt name: TTF1)
  Species: H. sapiens (human)
  Insert size (bp): 1113
  Mutation: Deletion of R162
  GenBank ID: NM_001079668
  Entrez Gene: NKX2-1 (a.k.a. BCH, BHC, NK-2, NKX2.1, NKX2A, NMTC1, T/EBP, TEBP, TITF1, TTF-1, TTF1)
  Promoter: TetON
  Cloning method: Unknown
  Sequencing primers: 5′ ATGTCGATGAGTCCAAAGCACACG; 3′ TCACCAGGTCCGACCGTATAGC
Terms and licenses: Academic/Nonprofit Terms; Industry Terms: Not Available to Industry
How to cite: pLenti-tetON-NKX2-1-R162del-EF1a-TagRFP-2A-tet3G was a gift from Emma Rawlins (Addgene plasmid # 204191 ; http://n2t.net/addgene:204191 ; RRID:Addgene_204191)
