[The description below was written by a language model from this plasmid's Addgene catalogue record and pLannotate feature annotations shown in this document.]
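Description:
pLenti-tetON-NKX2-1-R162del-EF1a-TagRFP-2A-tet3G is an all-in-one, doxycycline-inducible lentiviral expression vector of about 9.8 kb built on the pHAGE backbone. It is propagated in E. coli as a high-copy plasmid through a ColE1/pUC-type origin and is selected with ampicillin (β-lactamase). The lentiviral portion carries the HIV-1 elements needed for packaging and transduction. These are a truncated 5' LTR, the Ψ packaging signal with an adjoining gag fragment, the Rev response element, the cPPT/CTS, a WPRE that enhances transcript expression, and a self-inactivating ΔU3 3' LTR. The annotation also lists short nef, rev, lacI, lac promoter/operator and SV40 fragments, which appear to be backbone remnants.

Two expression units sit between the LTRs. In the first, a TRE3G Tet-responsive promoter drives human NKX2-1 (also called TTF1), a homeodomain transcription factor involved in thyroid and lung development, followed by a rabbit β-globin polyadenylation signal. The insert carries a deletion of arginine 162. In the second, an EF-1α core promoter joined to an HTLV-1 LTR fragment, a common composite promoter arrangement, constitutively expresses TagRFP and the Tet-On 3G transactivator. According to the construct name, these two coding sequences are linked by a 2A peptide, which is not separately annotated but would fit the gap between them. Transduced cells are therefore marked by red fluorescence and continuously produce the transactivator, which binds TRE3G and switches on the mutant NKX2-1 only when doxycycline is present.

The stated purpose is inducible overexpression of the R162del variant in mammalian cells. The associated publication concerns organoid models of human fetal lung alveolar development and neonatal respiratory disease.
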