Features (pLannotate 1.2.2; 27 found; start..end, strand, type, name):
     39..156     +  misc_feature   cPPT/CTS: central polypurine tract and central termination sequence of HIV-1
    223..597     +  promoter       TRE3G promoter: 3rd-generation Tet-responsive promoter that can be activated by binding of Tet-On® 3G
    652..1761    +  CDS            NKX2-1: NKX21_HUMAN - Also known as NKX2A, TITF1, TTF1. Experimental evidence at protein level: Swiss-Prot protein existence level 1. Transcription factor that binds and activates the promoter of thyroid specific genes such as thyroglobulin, thyroperoxidase, and thyrotropin receptor. Crucial in the maintenance of the thyroid differentiation phenotype. May play a role in lung development and surfactant homeostasis. Forms a regulatory loop with GRHL2 that coordinates lung epithelial cell morphogenesis and differentiation. Activates the transcription of GNRHR and plays a role in enhancing the circadian o
   1840..1895    +  polyA_signal   β-globin poly(A) signal: rabbit β-globin polyadenylation signal (Gil and Proudfoot, 1987)
   2099..2310    +  promoter       EF-1α core promoter: core promoter for human elongation factor EF-1α
   2323..2591    +  LTR            5' LTR (truncated): truncated 5' long terminal repeat (LTR) from human T-cell leukemia virus (HTLV) type 1
   2632..3342    +  CDS            TagRFP: monomeric derivative of red fluorescent protein from Entacmaea quadricolor (Merzlyak et al., 2007) mammalian codon-optimized
   3403..4149    +  CDS            Tet-On® 3G: modified rtTA protein that binds tightly to promoters containing the tet operator in the presence of doxycycline
   4162..4750    +  misc_feature   WPRE: woodchuck hepatitis virus posttranscriptional regulatory element
   4758..4823    +  CDS            nef (fragment): NEF_HV1Z2 - Experimental evidence at protein level: Swiss-Prot protein existence level 1. Extracellular Nef protein targets CD4(+) T-lymphocytes for apoptosis by interacting with CXCR4 surface receptors. From Human immunodeficiency virus type 1 group M subtype D (isolate Z2/CDC-Z34) (HIV-1).
   4825..5058    +  LTR            3' LTR (ΔU3): self-inactivating 3' long terminal repeat (LTR) from HIV-1
   5263..5367    +  promoter       AmpR promoter: bla
   5368..6228    +  CDS            AmpR: β-lactamase; bla; confers resistance to ampicillin, carbenicillin, and related antibiotics
   6399..6987    +  rep_origin     ori: high-copy-number ColE1/pMB1/pBR322/pUC origin of replication
   7170..7224    +  CDS            lacI (fragment): lac repressor; lacI; The lac repressor binds to the lac operator to inhibit transcription in E. coli. This inhibition can be relieved by adding lactose or isopropyl-β-D-thiogalactopyranoside (IPTG).
   7230..7323    +  rep_origin     SV40 ori (fragment): SV40 origin of replication
   7348..7385    +  CDS            lacI (fragment): lac repressor; lacI; The lac repressor binds to the lac operator to inhibit transcription in E. coli. This inhibition can be relieved by adding lactose or isopropyl-β-D-thiogalactopyranoside (IPTG).
   7398..7419    +  protein_bind   CAP binding site: CAP binding activates transcription in the presence of cAMP. E. coli catabolite activator protein
   7434..7464    +  promoter       lac promoter: promoter for the E. coli lac operon
   7472..7488    +  protein_bind   lac operator: The lac repressor binds to the lac operator to inhibit transcription in E. coli. This inhibition can be relieved by adding lactose or isopropyl-β-D-thiogalactopyranoside (IPTG). lac repressor encoded by lacI
   7522..7605    +  polyA_signal   SV40 poly(A) signal (fragment): SV40 polyadenylation signal
   7772..8101    +  CDS            nef (fragment): NEF_HV1BR - Experimental evidence at protein level: Swiss-Prot protein existence level 1. Extracellular Nef protein targets CD4(+) T-lymphocytes for apoptosis by interacting with CXCR4 surface receptors (PubMed:14990729). From Human immunodeficiency virus type 1 group M subtype B (isolate BRU/LAI) (HIV-1).
   8149..8406    +  LTR            5' LTR (truncated): truncated 5' long terminal repeat (LTR) from HIV-1
   8453..8578    +  misc_feature   HIV-1 Ψ: packaging signal of human immunodeficiency virus type 1
   8562..8900    +  CDS            HIV-1 gag (fragment): gag protein from human immunodeficiency virus 1; gag
   9075..9308    +  misc_feature   RRE: The Rev response element (RRE) of HIV-1 allows for Rev-dependent mRNA export from the nucleus to the cytoplasm.
   9685..9785    +  CDS            Rev (fragment): human immunodeficiency virus 1 (HIV-1) Rev protein; rev; enhances nuclear export of unspliced and incompletely spliced viral mRNAs
>Addgene plasmid #204191 | pLenti-tetON-NKX2-1-R162del-EF1a-TagRFP-2A-tet3G | addgene full sequence | sequence record 405735 | Addgene NGS Result
GTATCGCCGAATTCACAAATGGCAGTATTCATCCACAATTTTAAAAGAAAAGGGGGGATTGGGGGGTACA
GTGCAGGGGAAAGAATAGTAGACATAATAGCAACAGACATACAAACTAAAGAATTACAAAAACAAATTAC
AAAAATTCAAAATTTTCGGGTTTATTACAGGGACAGCAGAGATCCAGTTTGGACTAGACCGGTGGCCTCC
ACGGCCACTAGATTACTCCCTATCAGTGATAGAGAACGTATGAAGAGTTTACTCCCTATCAGTGATAGAG
AACGTATGCAGACTTTACTCCCTATCAGTGATAGAGAACGTATAAGGAGTTTACTCCCTATCAGTGATAG
AGAACGTATGACCAGTTTACTCCCTATCAGTGATAGAGAACGTATCTACAGTTTACTCCCTATCAGTGAT
AGAGAACGTATATCCAGTTTACTCCCTATCAGTGATAGAGAACGTATAAGCTTTAGGCGTGTACGGTGGG
CGCCTATAAAAGCAGAGCTCGTTTAGTGAACCGTCAGATCGCCTGGAGCAATTCCACAACACTTTTGTCT
TATACCAACTTTCCGTACCACTTCCTACCCTCGTAAAGAAGTTCCTATTCCGAAGTTCCTATTCTTCAAA
AGGTATAGGAACTTCGCTCGAATGTCGATGAGTCCAAAGCACACGACTCCGTTCTCAGTGTCTGACATCT
TGAGTCCCCTGGAGGAAAGCTACAAGAAAGTGGGCATGGAGGGCGGCGGCCTCGGGGCTCCGCTGGCGGC
GTACAGGCAGGGCCAGGCGGCACCGCCAACAGCGGCCATGCAGCAGCACGCCGTGGGGCACCACGGCGCC
GTCACCGCCGCCTACCACATGACGGCGGCGGGGGTGCCCCAGCTCTCGCACTCCGCCGTGGGGGGCTACT
GCAACGGCAACCTGGGCAACATGAGCGAGCTGCCGCCGTACCAGGACACCATGAGGAACAGCGCCTCTGG
CCCCGGATGGTACGGCGCCAACCCAGACCCGCGCTTCCCCGCCATCTCCCGCTTCATGGGCCCGGCGAGC
GGCATGAACATGAGCGGCATGGGCGGCCTGGGCTCGCTGGGGGACGTGAGCAAGAACATGGCCCCGCTGC
CAAGCGCGCCGCGCAAGCGCCGGGTGCTCTTCTCGCAGGCGCAGGTGTACGAGCTGGAGCGACGCTTCAA
GCAACAGAAGTACCTGTCGGCGCCGGAGCGCGAGCACCTGGCCAGCATGATCCACCTGACGCCCACGCAG
GTCAAGATCTGGTTCCAGAACCACCGCTACAAAATGAAGCGCCAGGCCAAGGACAAGGCGGCGCAGCAGC
AACTGCAGCAGGACAGCGGCGGCGGCGGGGGCGGCGGGGGCACCGGGTGCCCGCAGCAGCAACAGGCTCA
GCAGCAGTCGCCGCGACGCGTGGCGGTGCCGGTCCTGGTGAAAGACGGCAAACCGTGCCAGGCGGGTGCC
CCCGCGCCGGGCGCCGCCAGCCTACAAGGCCACGCGCAGCAGCAGGCGCAGCACCAGGCGCAGGCCGCGC
AGGCGGCGGCAGCGGCCATCTCCGTGGGCAGCGGTGGCGCCGGCCTTGGCGCACACCCGGGCCACCAGCC
AGGCAGCGCAGGCCAGTCTCCGGACCTGGCGCACCACGCCGCCAGCCCCGCGGCGCTGCAGGGCCAGGTA
TCCAGCCTGTCCCACCTGAACTCCTCGGGCTCGGACTACGGCACCATGTCCTGCTCCACCTTGCTATACG
GTCGGACCTGGTGAGGCCGCCTAATCTTTTTCCCTCTGCCAAAAATTATGGGGACATCATGAAGCCCCTT
GAGCATCTGACTTCTGGCTAATAAAGGAAATTTATTTTCATTGCAATAGTGTGTTGGAATTTTTTGTGTC
TCTCACTCGGAAGGACATATGGGAGGGCAAATCATTTAAAACATCAGAATGAGTATTTGGTTTAGAGTTT
GGCAACATATGCCCATATGCTGGCTGCCATGAACAAAGGTTGGCTATAAAGAGGTCATCAGTATATGAAA
CAGCCCCCTGCTGTCCATTCCTTACATATGACTAGTAAGGATCTGCGATCGCTCCGGTGCCCGTCAGTGG
GCAGAGCGCACATCGCCCACAGTCCCCGAGAAGTTGGGGGGAGGGGTCGGCAATTGAACGGGTGCCTAGA
GAAGGTGGCGCGGGGTAAACTGGGAAAGTGATGTCGTGTACTGGCTCCGCCTTTTTCCCGAGGGTGGGGG
AGAACCGTATATAAGTGCAGTAGTCGCCGTGAACGTTCTTTTTCGCAACGGGTTTGCCGCCAGAACACAG
CTGAAGCTTCGAGGGGCTCGCATCTCTCCTTCACGCGCCCGCCGCCCTACCTGAGGCCGCCATCCACGCC
GGTTGAGTCGCGTTCTGCCGCCTCCCGCCTGTGGTGCCTCCTGAACTGCGTCCGCCGTCTAGGTAAGTTT
AAAGCTCAGGTCGAGACCGGGCCTTTGTCCGGCGCTCCCTTGGAGCCTACCTAGACTCAGCCGGCTCTCC
ACGCTTTGCCTGACCCTGCTTGCTCAACTCTACGTCTTTGTTTCGTTTTCTGTTCTGCGCCGTTACAGAT
CCAAGCTGTGACCGGCGCCTACACCTGCAGCCAACGCCACCATGGTGTCTAAGGGCGAAGAGCTGATTAA
GGAGAACATGCACATGAAGCTGTACATGGAGGGCACCGTGAACAACCACCACTTCAAGTGCACATCCGAG
GGCGAAGGCAAGCCCTACGAGGGCACCCAGACCATGAGAATCAAGGTGGTCGAGGGCGGCCCTCTCCCCT
TCGCCTTCGACATCCTGGCTACCAGCTTCATGTACGGCAGCAGAACCTTCATCAACCACACCCAGGGCAT
CCCCGACTTCTTTAAGCAGTCCTTCCCTGAGGGCTTCACATGGGAGAGAGTCACCACATACGAAGACGGG
GGCGTGCTGACCGCTACCCAGGACACCAGCCTCCAGGACGGCTGCCTCATCTACAACGTCAAGATCAGAG
GGGTGAACTTCCCATCCAACGGCCCTGTGATGCAGAAGAAAACACTCGGCTGGGAGGCCAACACCGAGAT
GCTGTACCCCGCTGACGGCGGCCTGGAAGGCAGAAGCGACATGGCCCTGAAGCTCGTGGGCGGGGGCCAC
CTGATCTGCAACTTCAAGACCACATACAGATCCAAGAAACCCGCTAAGAACCTCAAGATGCCCGGCGTCT
ACTATGTGGACCACAGACTGGAAAGAATCAAGGAGGCCGACAAAGAGACCTACGTCGAGCAGCACGAGGT
GGCTGTGGCCAGATACTGCGACCTCCCTAGCAAACTGGGGCACAAACTTAATGCTAGCGAGGGCAGAGGA
AGTCTGCTAACATGCGGTGACGTCGAGGAGAATCCTGGCCCAATGTCTAGACTGGACAAGAGCAAAGTCA
TAAACTCTGCTCTGGAATTACTCAATGGAGTCGGTATCGAAGGCCTGACGACAAGGAAACTCGCTCAAAA
GCTGGGAGTTGAGCAGCCTACCCTGTACTGGCACGTGAAGAACAAGCGGGCCCTGCTCGATGCCCTGCCA
ATCGAGATGCTGGACAGGCATCATACCCACTCCTGCCCCCTGGAAGGCGAGTCATGGCAAGACTTTCTGC
GGAACAACGCCAAGTCATACCGCTGTGCTCTCCTCTCACATCGCGACGGGGCTAAAGTGCATCTCGGCAC
CCGCCCAACAGAGAAACAGTACGAAACCCTGGAAAATCAGCTCGCGTTCCTGTGTCAGCAAGGCTTCTCC
CTGGAGAACGCACTGTACGCTCTGTCCGCCGTGGGCCACTTTACACTGGGCTGCGTATTGGAGGAACAGG
AGCATCAAGTAGCAAAAGAGGAAAGAGAGACACCTACCACCGATTCTATGCCCCCACTTCTGAAACAAGC
AATTGAGCTGTTCGACCGGCAGGGAGCCGAACCTGCCTTCCTTTTCGGCCTGGAACTAATCATATGTGGC
CTGGAGAAACAGCTAAAGTGCGAAAGCGGCGGGCCGACCGACGCCCTTGACGATTTTGACTTAGACATGC
TCCCAGCCGATGCCCTTGACGACTTTGACCTTGATATGCTGCCTGCTGACGCTCTTGACGATTTTGACCT
TGACATGCTCCCCGGGTAAGTCGACGATCCTAATCAACCTCTGGATTACAAAATTTGTGAAAGATTGACT
GGTATTCTTAACTATGTTGCTCCTTTTACGCTATGTGGATACGCTGCTTTAATGCCTTTGTATCATGCTA
TTGCTTCCCGTATGGCTTTCATTTTCTCCTCCTTGTATAAATCCTGGTTGCTGTCTCTTTATGAGGAGTT
GTGGCCCGTTGTCAGGCAACGTGGCGTGGTGTGCACTGTGTTTGCTGACGCAACCCCCACTGGTTGGGGC
ATTGCCACCACCTGTCAGCTCCTTTCCGGGACTTTCGCTTTCCCCCTCCCTATTGCCACGGCGGAACTCA
TCGCCGCCTGCCTTGCCCGCTGCTGGACAGGGGCTCGGCTGTTGGGCACTGACAATTCCGTGGTGTTGTC
GGGGAAATCATCGTCCTTTCCTTGGCTGCTCGCCTGTGTTGCCACCTGGATTCTGCGCGGGACGTCCTTC
TGCTACGTCCCTTCGGCCCTCAATCCAGCGGACCTTCCTTCCCGCGGCCTGCTGCCGGCTCTGCGGCCTC
TTCCGCGTCTTCGCCTTCGCCCTCAGACGAGTCGGATCTCCCTTTGGGCCGCCTCCCCGCCTGAGATCCT
TTAAGACCAATGACTTACAAGGCAGCTGTAGATCTTAGCCACTTTTTAAAAGAAAAGGGGGGACTGGAAG
GGCTAATTCACTCCCAACGAAGACAAGATCTGCTTTTTGCTTGTACTGGGTCTCTCTGGTTAGACCAGAT
CTGAGCCTGGGAGCTCTCTGGCTAACTAGGGAACCCACTGCTTAAGCCTCAATAAAGCTTGCCTTGAGTG
CTTCAAGTAGTGTGTGCCCGTCTGTTGTGTGACTCTGGTAACTAGAGATCCCTCAGACCCTTTTAGTCAG
TGTGGAAAATCTCTAGCAGTAGTAGTTCATGTCATCTTATTATTCAGTATTTATAACTTGCAAAGAAATG
AATATCAGAGAGTGAGAGGCCCGGGTTAATTAAGGAAAGGGCTAGATCATTCTTGAAGACGAAAGGGCCT
CGTGATACGCCTATTTTTATAGGTTAATGTCATGATAATAATGGTTTCTTAGACGTCAGGTGGCACTTTT
CGGGGAAATGTGCGCGGAACCCCTATTTGTTTATTTTTCTAAATACATTCAAATATGTATCCGCTCATGA
GACAATAACCCTGATAAATGCTTCAATAATATTGAAAAAGGAAGAGTATGAGTATTCAACATTTCCGTGT
CGCCCTTATTCCCTTTTTTGCGGCATTTTGCCTTCCTGTTTTTGCTCACCCAGAAACGCTGGTGAAAGTA
AAAGATGCTGAAGATCAGTTGGGTGCACGAGTGGGTTACATCGAACTGGATCTCAACAGCGGTAAGATCC
TTGAGAGTTTTCGCCCCGAAGAACGTTTTCCAATGATGAGCACTTTTAAAGTTCTGCTATGTGGCGCGGT
ATTATCCCGTGTTGACGCCGGGCAAGAGCAACTCGGTCGCCGCATACACTATTCTCAGAATGACTTGGTT
GAGTACTCACCAGTCACAGAAAAGCATCTTACGGATGGCATGACAGTAAGAGAATTATGCAGTGCTGCCA
TAACCATGAGTGATAACACTGCGGCCAACTTACTTCTGACAACGATCGGAGGACCGAAGGAGCTAACCGC
TTTTTTGCACAACATGGGGGATCATGTAACTCGCCTTGATCGTTGGGAACCGGAGCTGAATGAAGCCATA
CCAAACGACGAGCGTGACACCACGATGCCTGTAGCAATGGCAACAACGTTGCGCAAACTATTAACTGGCG
AACTACTTACTCTAGCTTCCCGGCAACAATTAATAGACTGGATGGAGGCGGATAAAGTTGCAGGACCACT
TCTGCGCTCGGCCCTTCCGGCTGGCTGGTTTATTGCTGATAAATCTGGAGCCGGTGAGCGTGGGTCTCGC
GGTATCATTGCAGCACTGGGGCCAGATGGTAAGCCCTCCCGTATCGTAGTTATCTACACGACGGGGAGTC
AGGCAACTATGGATGAACGAAATAGACAGATCGCTGAGATAGGTGCCTCACTGATTAAGCATTGGTAACT
GTCAGACCAAGTTTACTCATATATACTTTAGATTGATTTAAAACTTCATTTTTAATTTAAAAGGATCTAG
GTGAAGATCCTTTTTGATAATCTCATGACCAAAATCCCTTAACGTGAGTTTTCGTTCCACTGAGCGTCAG
ACCCCGTAGAAAAGATCAAAGGATCTTCTTGAGATCCTTTTTTTCTGCGCGTAATCTGCTGCTTGCAAAC
AAAAAAACCACCGCTACCAGCGGTGGTTTGTTTGCCGGATCAAGAGCTACCAACTCTTTTTCCGAAGGTA
ACTGGCTTCAGCAGAGCGCAGATACCAAATACTGTTCTTCTAGTGTAGCCGTAGTTAGGCCACCACTTCA
AGAACTCTGTAGCACCGCCTACATACCTCGCTCTGCTAATCCTGTTACCAGTGGCTGCTGCCAGTGGCGA
TAAGTCGTGTCTTACCGGGTTGGACTCAAGACGATAGTTACCGGATAAGGCGCAGCGGTCGGGCTGAACG
GGGGGTTCGTGCACACAGCCCAGCTTGGAGCGAACGACCTACACCGAACTGAGATACCTACAGCGTGAGC
TATGAGAAAGCGCCACGCTTCCCGAAGGGAGAAAGGCGGACAGGTATCCGGTAAGCGGCAGGGTCGGAAC
AGGAGAGCGCACGAGGGAGCTTCCAGGGGGAAACGCCTGGTATCTTTATAGTCCTGTCGGGTTTCGCCAC
CTCTGACTTGAGCGTCGATTTTTGTGATGCTCGTCAGGGGGGCGGAGCCTATGGAAAAACGCCAGCAACG
CGGCCTTTTTACGGTTCCTGGCCTTTTGCTGGCCTTTTGCTCACATGTTCTTTCCTGCGTTATCCCCTGA
TTCTGTGGATAACCGTATTACCGCCTTTGAGTGAGCTGATACCGCTCGCCGCAGCCGAACGACCGAGCGC
AGCGAGTCAGTGAGCGAGGAAGCGGAAGAGCGCCCAATACGCAAACCGCCTCTCCCCGCGCGTTGGCCGA
TTCATTAATGCAGCAAGCTCATGGCTGACTAATTTTTTTTATTTATGCAGAGGCCGAGGCCGCCTCGGCC
TCTGAGCTATTCCAGAAGTAGTGAGGAGGCTTTTTTGGAGGCCTAGGCTTTTGCAAAAAGCTCCCCGTGG
CACGACAGGTTTCCCGACTGGAAAGCGGGCAGTGAGCGCAACGCAATTAATGTGAGTTAGCTCACTCATT
AGGCACCCCAGGCTTTACACTTTATGCTTCCGGCTCGTATGTTGTGTGGAATTGTGAGCGGATAACAATT
TCACACAGGAAACAGCTATGACATGATTACGAATTTCACAAATAAAGCATTTTTTTCACTGCATTCTAGT
TGTGGTTTGTCCAAACTCATCAATGTATCTTATCATGTCTGGATCAACTGGATAACTCAAGCTAACCAAA
ATCATCCCAAACTTCCCACCCCATACCCTATTACCACTGCCAATTACCTGTGGTTTCATTTACTCTAAAC
CTGTGATTCCTCTGAATTATTTTCATTTTAAAGAAATTGTATTTGTTAAATATGTACTACAAACTTAGTA
GTTGGAAGGGCTAATTCACTCCCAAAGAAGACAAGATATCCTTGATCTGTGGATCTACCACACACAAGGC
TACTTCCCTGATTAGCAGAACTACACACCAGGGCCAGGGGTCAGATATCCACTGACCTTTGGATGGTGCT
ACAAGCTAGTACCAGTTGAGCCAGATAAGGTAGAAGAGGCCAATAAAGGAGAGAACACCAGCTTGTTACA
CCCTGTGAGCCTGCATGGGATGGATGACCCGGAGAGAGAAGTGTTAGAGTGGAGGTTTGACAGCCGCCTA
GCATTTCATCACGTGGCCCGAGAGCTGCATCCGGAGTACTTCAAGAACTGCTGATATCGAGCTTGCTACA
AGGGACTTTCCGCTGGGGACTTTCCAGGGAGGCGTGGCCTGGGCGGGACTGGGGAGTGGCGAGCCCTCAG
ATCCTGCATATAAGCAGCTGCTTTTTGCCTGTACTGGGTCTCTCTGGTTAGACCAGATCTGAGCCTGGGA
GCTCTCTGGCTAACTAGGGAACCCACTGCTTAAGCCTCAATAAAGCTTGCCTTGAGTGCTTCAAGTAGTG
TGTGCCCGTCTGTTGTGTGACTCTGGTAACTAGAGATCCCTCAGACCCTTTTAGTCAGTGTGGAAAATCT
CTAGCAGTGGCGCCCGAACAGGGACTTGAAAGCGAAAGGGAAACCAGAGGAGCTCTCTCGACGCAGGACT
CGGCTTGCTGAAGCGCGCACGGCAAGAGGCGAGGGGCGGCGACTGGTGAGTACGCCAAAAATTTTGACTA
GCGGAGGCTAGAAGGAGAGAGATGGGTGCGAGAGCGTCAGTATTAAGCGGGGGAGAATTAGATCGCGATG
GGAAAAAATTCGGTTAAGGCCAGGGGGAAAGAAAAAATATAAATTAAAACATATAGTATGGGCAAGCAGG
GAGCTAGAACGATTCGCAGTTAATCCTGGCCTGTTAGAAACATCAGAAGGCTGTAGACAAATACTGGGAC
AGCTACAACCATCCCTTCAGACAGGATCAGAAGAACTTAGATCATTATATAATACAGTAGCAACCCTCTA
TTGTGTGCATCAAAGGATAGAGATAAAAGACACCAAGGAAGCTTTAGACAAGATAGAGGAAGAGCAAAAC
AAAAGTAAGACCACCGCACAGCAAGCGGCCGGCCGCTGATCTTCAGACCTGGAGGAGGAGATATGAGGGA
CAATTGGAGAAGTGAATTATATAAATATAAAGTAGTAAAAATTGAACCATTAGGAGTAGCACCCACCAAG
GCAAAGAGAAGAGTGGTGCAGAGAGAAAAAAGAGCAGTGGGAATAGGAGCTTTGTTCCTTGGGTTCTTGG
GAGCAGCAGGAAGCACTATGGGCGCAGCGTCAATGACGCTGACGGTACAGGCCAGACAATTATTGTCTGG
TATAGTGCAGCAGCAGAACAATTTGCTGAGGGCTATTGAGGCGCAACAGCATCTGTTGCAACTCACAGTC
TGGGGCATCAAGCAGCTCCAGGCAAGAATCCTGGCTGTGGAAAGATACCTAAAGGATCAACAGCTCCTGG
GGATTTGGGGTTGCTCTGGAAAACTCATTTGCACCACTGCTGTGCCTTGGAATGCTAGTTGGAGTAATAA
ATCTCTGGAACAGATTTGGAATCACACGACCTGGATGGAGTGGGACAGAGAAATTAACAATTACACAAGC
TTAATACACTCCTTAATTGAAGAATCGCAAAACCAGCAAGAAAAGAATGAACAAGAATTATTGGAATTAG
ATAAATGGGCAAGTTTGTGGAATTGGTTTAACATAACAAATTGGCTGTGGTATATAAAATTATTCATAAT
GATAGTAGGAGGCTTGGTAGGTTTAAGAATAGTTTTTGCTGTACTTTCTATAGTGAATAGAGTTAGGCAG
GGATATTCACCATTATCGTTTCAGACCCACCTCCCAACCCCGAGGGGACCCGACAGGCCCGAAGGAATAG
AAGAAGAAGGTGGAGAGAGAGACAGAGACAGATCCATTCGATTAGTGAACGGATCTCGACG
